Addgene plasmid #118631: pMP71-hPDL-1
Purpose: human PDL-1 coding sequence subcloned into pMP71 retroviral plasmid
Depositing lab: Sébastien Walchli. Depositing organization: Oslo University Hospital Radiumhospitalet. Publication: TIGIT and PD-1 Mark Intratumoral T Cells with Reduced Effector Function in B-cell Non-Hodgkin Lymphoma. Josefsson SE, Beiske K, Blaker YN, Forsund MS, Holte H, Ostenstad B, Kimby E, Koksal H, Walchli S, Bai B, Smeland EB, Levy R, Kolstad A, Huse K, Myklebust JH. Cancer Immunol Res. 2019 Mar;7(3):355-362. doi: 10.1158/2326-6066.CIR-18-0351. Epub 2019 Jan 18. PubMed 30659053.
Backbone
  Vector backbone: pMP71
  Backbone size w/o insert (bp): 5500
  Total vector size (bp): 6516
  Modifications to backbone: Gateway compatible (see Wälchli et al. 2011, PlosONE)
  Vector type: Mammalian Expression
Growth in bacteria
  Bacterial resistance: Ampicillin, 100 μg/mL
  Growth temperature: 37°C
  Growth strain: NEB Stable
  Copy number: High Copy
Gene/Insert
  Gene/Insert name: hPDL-1 (alt names: Programmed cell death 1 ligand 1; PDCD1 ligand 1; CD274)
  Species: H. sapiens (human)
  Insert size (bp): 872
  GenBank ID: NM_001267706.1 NM_014143.3
  Entrez Gene: CD274 (a.k.a. ADMIO5, B7-H, B7H1, PD-L1, PDCD1L1, PDCD1LG1, PDL1, hPD-L1)
  Promoter: LTR
  Cloning method: Gateway Cloning
  Sequencing primers: 5′ T7; 3′ M13rev
Resource information
  A portion of this plasmid was derived from a plasmid made by: Gene was order as a synthetic fragment corresponding to the original coding sequence (isoform 1)
Terms and licenses: Academic/Nonprofit Terms; Industry Terms: Not Available to Industry
How to cite: pMP71-hPDL-1 was a gift from Sébastien Walchli (Addgene plasmid # 118631 ; http://n2t.net/addgene:118631 ; RRID:Addgene_118631)
