[The description below was written by a language model from this plasmid's Addgene catalogue record and pLannotate feature annotations shown in this document.]
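Description:
pMP71-hPDL-1 is a gammaretroviral transfer plasmid of about 6.5 kb that carries the human PD-L1 (CD274, B7-H1) coding sequence in a Gateway-adapted version of the pMP71 backbone. It is listed as a mammalian expression vector. In bacteria it is maintained through a high-copy ColE1/pUC-type origin and selected with ampicillin via the β-lactamase gene. Small fragments of lacZα, lacI, rop and bom, together with a lac promoter/operator, appear to be non-functional remnants of the cloning backbone.

The retroviral cassette is bounded by murine leukemia virus-type long terminal repeats, and the 5′ LTR is recorded as the promoter driving the insert. Downstream of it lie the gammaretrovirus core encapsidation signal, which allows the genomic RNA to be packaged into virions, a short gag-derived fragment, and a small pol fragment containing a splice acceptor. The PD-L1 open reading frame, about 870 bp, was ordered as a synthetic fragment corresponding to isoform 1. It sits between attB1 and attB2 sites left by Gateway recombination, with a T7 promoter just upstream that also serves as a sequencing primer site. A partial V5 tag annotation lies after attB2, but the record does not indicate that it is fused to the protein.

A woodchuck hepatitis virus posttranscriptional regulatory element follows the insert to enhance transcript stability and expression; the adjacent woodchuck S and X fragment annotations probably reflect this same viral region. A β-globin poly(A) fragment is annotated just before the 3′ LTR.

The plasmid carries no viral structural genes, so these would have to be provided in trans to produce particles for stable PD-L1 expression in target cells. The associated publication concerns TIGIT- and PD-1-expressing intratumoral T cells in B-cell non-Hodgkin lymphoma.
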