Features (pLannotate 1.2.2; 25 found; start..end, strand, type, name):
    266..367     +  ncRNA          Gammaretro CES: Accession: RF00374 - Gammaretrovirus core encapsidation signal
    407..610     +  CDS            GGAG_MLVAV (fragment): Experimental evidence at protein level: Swiss-Prot protein existence level 1. Plays a role in viral particle release. Presumably acts by facilitating the fission of the virion bud at the cell surface (PubMed:17267509, PubMed:22828015). May prevent the antiviral activity of murine APOBEC3 (PubMed:25505062, PubMed:23671100, PubMed:20702647). From AKV murine leukemia virus (AKR (endogenous) murine leukemia virus).
    636..661     +  misc_feature   pol region (fragment): Moloney murine leukemia virus (MMLV) pol region containing the splice acceptor site
    671..689     +  promoter       T7 promoter: promoter for bacteriophage T7 RNA polymerase
    721..745     +  protein_bind   attB1: mutant version of attB; recombination site for the Gateway® BP reaction BP Clonase™
    766..1635    +  CDS            CD274: PD1L1_HUMAN - Also known as B7H1, PDCD1L1, PDCD1LG1, PDL1. Experimental evidence at protein level: Swiss-Prot protein existence level 1. The PDCD1-mediated inhibitory pathway is exploited by tumors to attenuate anti-tumor immunity and escape destruction by the immune system, thereby facilitating tumor survival (PubMed:28813417, PubMed:28813410). The interaction with PDCD1/PD-1 inhibits cytotoxic T lymphocytes (CTLs) effector function (By similarity). The blockage of the PDCD1-mediated pathway results in the reversal of the exhausted T- cell phenotype and the normalization of the anti-tumor res
   1661..1685    -  protein_bind   attB2: mutant version of attB; recombination site for the Gateway® BP reaction BP Clonase™
   1711..1732    +  CDS            V5 tag (fragment): epitope tag from simian virus 5
   1739..1798    +  CDS            S (fragment): HBSAG_WHV6 - Experimental evidence at transcript level: Swiss-Prot protein existence level 2. The middle envelope protein plays an important role in the budding of the virion. It is involved in the induction of budding in a nucleocapsid independent way. In this process the majority of envelope proteins bud to form subviral lipoprotein particles of 22 nm of diameter that do not contain a nucleocapsid (By similarity). From Woodchuck hepatitis B virus (isolate w64/pWS23) (WHV).
   1930..2333    +  misc_feature   WPRE: woodchuck hepatitis virus posttranscriptional regulatory element
   2340..2636    +  CDS            X (fragment): X_WHV1 - Experimental evidence at protein level: Swiss-Prot protein existence level 1. Multifunctional protein that plays a role in silencing host antiviral defenses and promoting viral transcription. Does not seem to be essential for HBV infection. May be directly involved in development of cirrhosis and liver cancer (hepatocellular carcinoma). Most of cytosolic activities involve modulation of cytosolic calcium. The effect on apoptosis is controversial depending on the cell types in which the studies have been conducted. May induce apoptosis by localizing in mitochondria and causing loss of
   2665..2772    +  polyA_signal   β-globin poly(A) (fragment): human β-globin polyadenylation signal
   2839..3429    +  LTR            LTR: long terminal repeat from Moloney murine leukemia virus
   3478..3494    -  protein_bind   lac operator: The lac repressor binds to the lac operator to inhibit transcription in E. coli. This inhibition can be relieved by adding lactose or isopropyl-β-D-thiogalactopyranoside (IPTG). lac repressor encoded by lacI
   3502..3532    -  promoter       lac promoter: promoter for the E. coli lac operon
   3547..3568    -  protein_bind   CAP binding site: CAP binding activates transcription in the presence of cAMP. E. coli catabolite activator protein
   3581..3673    -  CDS            lacI (fragment): lac repressor; lacI; The lac repressor binds to the lac operator to inhibit transcription in E. coli. This inhibition can be relieved by adding lactose or isopropyl-β-D-thiogalactopyranoside (IPTG).
   3856..4444    -  rep_origin     ori: high-copy-number ColE1/pMB1/pBR322/pUC origin of replication
   4615..5475    -  CDS            AmpR: β-lactamase; bla; confers resistance to ampicillin, carbenicillin, and related antibiotics
   5476..5580    -  promoter       AmpR promoter: bla
   5675..5710    +  CDS            rop (fragment): Rop protein, which maintains plasmids at low copy number; rop
   5812..5911    +  misc_feature   bom (fragment): basis of mobility region from pBR322
   5917..6074    -  CDS            lacZα (fragment): LacZα fragment of β-galactosidase; lacZ fragment
   6082..6163    +  LTR            3' LTR (ΔU3) (fragment): self-inactivating 3' long terminal repeat (LTR) from Moloney murine leukemia virus
   6173..104     +  LTR            LTR (across the origin): long terminal repeat from Moloney murine leukemia virus
>Addgene plasmid #118631 | pMP71-hPDL-1 | addgene full sequence | sequence record 229301 | Addgene NGS Result
ACTGCGTCGCCCGGGTACCCGTATTCCCAATAAAGCCTCTTGCTGTTTGCATCCGAATCGTGGACTCGCT
GATCCTTGGGAGGGTCTCCTCAGATTGATTGACTGCCCACCTCGGGGGTCTTTCATTTGGAGGTTCCACC
GAGATTTGGAGACCCCTGCCCAGGGACCACCGACCCCCCCGCCGGGAGGTAAGCTGGCCAGCGGTCGTTT
CGTGTCTGTCTCTGTCTTTGTGCGTGTTTGTGCCGGCATCTAATGTTTGCGCCTGCGTCTGTACTAGTTG
GCTAACTAGATCTGTATCTGGCGGTCCCGCGGAAGAACTGACGAGTTCGTATTCCCGGCCGCAGCCCCTG
GGAGACGTCCCAGCGGCCTCGGGGGCCCGTTTTGTGGCCCATTCTGTATCAGTTAACCTACCCGAGTCGG
ACTTTTTGGAGCTCCGCCACTGTCCGAGGGGTACGTGGCTTTGTTGGGGGACGAGAGACAGAGACACTTC
CCGCCCCCGTCTGAATTTTTGCTTTCGGTTTTACGCCGAAACCGCGCCGCGCGTCTTGTCTGCTGCAGCA
TCGTTCTGTGTTGTCTCTGTCTGACTGTGTTTCTGTATTTGTCTGAAAATTAGCTCGACAAAGTTAAGTA
ATAGTCCCTCTCTCCAAGCTCACTTACAGGCGGCCTCGAGTAATACGACTCACTATAGGGAGACCCAAGC
TGGCTAGGTAAGCTTGATCAACAAGTTTGTACAAAAAAGCAGGCTCCGCGGCCGCCCCCTTCACCATGAG
GATATTTGCTGTCTTTATATTCATGACCTACTGGCATTTGCTGAACGCATTTACTGTCACGGTTCCCAAG
GACCTATATGTGGTAGAGTATGGTAGCAATATGACAATTGAATGCAAATTCCCAGTAGAAAAACAATTAG
ACCTGGCTGCACTAATTGTCTATTGGGAAATGGAGGATAAGAACATTATTCAATTTGTGCATGGAGAGGA
AGACCTGAAGGTTCAGCATAGTAGCTACAGACAGAGGGCCCGGCTGTTGAAGGACCAGCTCTCCCTGGGA
AATGCTGCACTTCAGATCACAGATGTGAAATTGCAGGATGCAGGGGTGTACCGCTGCATGATCAGCTATG
GTGGTGCCGACTACAAGCGAATTACTGTGAAAGTCAATGCCCCATACAACAAAATCAACCAAAGAATTTT
GGTTGTGGATCCAGTCACCTCTGAACATGAACTGACATGTCAGGCTGAGGGCTACCCCAAGGCCGAAGTC
ATCTGGACAAGCAGTGACCATCAAGTCCTGAGTGGTAAGACCACCACCACCAATTCCAAGAGAGAGGAGA
AGCTTTTCAATGTGACCAGCACACTGAGAATCAACACAACAACTAATGAGATTTTCTACTGCACTTTTAG
GAGATTAGATCCTGAGGAAAACCATACAGCTGAATTGGTCATCCCAGAACTACCTCTGGCACATCCTCCA
AATGAAAGGACTCACTTGGTAATTCTGGGAGCCATCTTATTATGCCTTGGTGTAGCACTGACATTCATCT
TCCGTTTAAGAAAAGGGAGAATGATGGATGTGAAAAAATGTGGCATCCAAGATACAAACTCAAAGAAGCA
AAGTGATACACATTTGGAGGAGACGTAACTCGAGAAGGGTGGGCGCGCCGACCCAGCTTTCTTGTACAAA
GTGGTTGATCTAGAGGGCCCGCGGTTCGAAGGTAAGCCTATCCCTAACCCTCAATTCGAGCATCTTACCG
CCATTTATTCCCATATTTGTTCTGTTTTTCTTGATTTGGGTATACATTTAAATGTTAATAAAACAAAATG
GTGGGGCAATCATTTACATTTTATGGGATATGTAATTACTAGTTCAGGTGTATTGCCACAAGACAAACAT
GTTAAGAAACTTTCCCGTTATTTACGCTCTGTTCCTGTTAATCAACCTCTGGATTACAAAATTTGTGAAA
GATTGACTGATATTCTTAACTATGTTGCTCCTTTTACGCTGTGTGGATATGCTGCTTTAATGCCTCTGTA
TCATGCTATTGCTTCCCGTACGGCTTTCGTTTTCTCCTCCTTGTATAAATCCTGGTTGCTGTCTCTTTAT
GAGGAGTTGTGGCCCGTTGTCCGTCAACGTGGCGTGGTGTGCTCTGTGTTTGCTGACGCAACCCCCACTG
GCTGGGGCATTGCCACCACCTGTCAACTCCTTTCTGGGACTTTCGCTTTCCCCCTCCCGATCGCCACGGC
AGAACTCATCGCCGCCTGCCTTGCCCGCTGCTGGACAGGGGCTAGGTTGCTGGGCACTGATAATTCCGTG
GTGTTGTCGGGGAAGCTGACGTCCTTTCCATGGCTGCTCGCCTGTGTTGCCAACTGGATCCTGCGCGGGA
CGTCCTTCTGCTACGTCCCTTCGGCTCTCAATCCAGCGGACCTCCCTTCCCGAGGCCTTCTGCCGGTTCT
GCGGCCTCTCCCGCGTCTTCGCTTTCGGCCTCCGACGAGTCGGATCTCCCTTTGGGCCGCCTCCCCGCCT
GTTTCGCCTCGGCGTCCGGTCCGTGTTGCTTGGTCGTCACCTGTGCAGAATTGCGAACCATGGATTCCAC
CGTGAACTTTGTCTCCTGGCATGCAAATCGTCAACTTGGCATGCCAAGAATAATTCGGATCCAAGCTTAG
GCCTGCTCGCTTTCTTGCTGTCCCATTTCTATTAAAGGTTCCTTTGTTCCCTAAGTCCAACTACTAAACT
GGGGGATATTATGAAGGGCCTTGAGCATCTGGATTCTGCCTAGCGCTAAGCTTAACACGAGCCATAGATA
GAATAAAAGATTTTATTTAGTCTCCAGAAAAAGGGGGGAATGAAAGACCCCACCTGTAGGTTTGGCAAGC
TAGCTTAAGTAACGCCATTTTGCAAGGCATGGAAAATACATAACTGAGAATAGAGAAGTTCAGATCAAGG
TTAGGAACAGAGAGACAGCAGAATATGGGCCAAACAGGATATCTGTGGTAAGCAGTTCCTGCCCCGGCTC
AGGGCCAAGAACAGTTGGAACAGCAGAATATGGGCCAAACAGGATATCTGTGGTAAGCAGTTCCTGCCCC
GGCTCAGGGCCAAGAACAGATGGTCCCCAGATGCGGTCCCGCCCTCAGCAGTTTCTAGAGAACCATCAGA
TGTTTCCAGGGTGCCCCAAGGACCTGAAATGACCCTGTGCCTTATTTGAACTAACCAATCAGTTCGCTTC
TCGCTTCTGTTCGCGCGCTTCTGCTCCCCGAGCTCAATAAAAGAGCCCACAACCCCTCACTCGGCGCGCC
AGTCCTCCGATAGACTGCGTCGCCCGGGTACCCGTGTTCTCAATAAACCCTCTTGCAGTTGCATCCGACT
CGTGGTCTCGCTGTTCCTTGGGAGGGTCTCCTCTGAGTGATTGACTGCCCACCTCGGGGGTCTTTCATTC
TCGAGCAGCTTGGCGTAATCATGGTCATAGCTGTTTCCTGTGTGAAATTGTTATCCGCTCACAATTCCAC
ACAACATACGAGCCGGAAGCATAAAGTGTAAAGCCTGGGGTGCCTAATGAGTGAGCTAACTCACATTAAT
TGCGTTGCGCTCACTGCCCGCTTTCCAGTCGGGAAACCTGTCGTGCCAGCTGCATTAATGAATCGGCCAA
CGCGCGGGGAGAGGCGGTTTGCGTATTGGGCGCTCTTCCGCTTCCTCGCTCACTGACTCGCTGCGCTCGG
TCGTTCGGCTGCGGCGAGCGGTATCAGCTCACTCAAAGGCGGTAATACGGTTATCCACAGAATCAGGGGA
TAACGCAGGAAAGAACATGTGAGCAAAAGGCCAGCAAAAGGCCAGGAACCGTAAAAAGGCCGCGTTGCTG
GCGTTTTTCCATAGGCTCCGCCCCCCTGACGAGCATCACAAAAATCGACGCTCAAGTCAGAGGTGGCGAA
ACCCGACAGGACTATAAAGATACCAGGCGTTTCGCCCTGGAAGCTCCCTCGTGCGCTCTCCTGTTCCGAC
CCTGCCGCTTACCGGATACCTGTCCGCCTTTCTCCCTTCGGGAAGCGTGGCGCTTTCTCATAGCTCACGC
TGTAGGTATCTCAGTTCGGTGTAGGTCGTTCGCTCCAAGCTGGGCTGTGTGCACGAACCCCCCGTTCAGC
CCGACCGCTGCGCCTTATCCGGTAACTATCGTCTTGAGTCCAACCCGGTAAGACACGACTTATCGCCACT
GGCAGCAGCCACTGGTAACAGGATTAGCAGAGCGAGGTATGTAGGCGGTGCTACAGAGTTCTTGAAGTGG
TGGCCTAACTACGGCTACACTAGAAGAACAGTATTTGGTATCTGCGCTCTGCTGAAGCCAGTTACCTTCG
GAAAAAGAGTTGGTAGCTCTTGATCCGGCAAACAAACCACCGCTGGTAGCGGTGGTTTTTTTGTTTGCAA
GCAGCAGATTACGCGCAGAAAAAAAGGATCTCAAGAAGATCCTTTGATCTTTTCTACGGGGTCTGACGCT
CAGTGGAACGAAAACTCACGTTAAGGGATTTTGGTCATGAGATTATCAAAAAGGATCTTCACCTAGATCC
TTTTAAATTAAAAATGAAGTTTTAAATCAATCTAAAGTATATATGAGTAAACTTGGTCTGACAGTTACCA
ATGCTTAATCAGTGAGGCACCTATCTCAGCGATCTGTCTATTTCGTTCATCCATAGTTGCCTGACTCCCC
GTCGTGTAGATAACTACGATACGGGAGGGCTTACCATCTGGCCCCAGTGCTGCAATGATACCGCGAGACC
CACGCTCACCGGCTCCAGATTTATCAGCAATAAACCAGCCAGCCGGAAGGGCCGAGCGCAGAAGTGGTCC
TGCAACTTTATCCGCCTCCATCCAGTCTATTAATTGTTGCCGGGAAGCTAGAGTAAGTAGTTCGCCAGTT
AATAGTTTGCGCAACGTTGTTGCCATTGCTACAGGCATCGTGGTGTCACGCTCGTCGTTTGGTATGGCTT
CATTCAGCTCCGGTTCCCAACGATCAAGGCGAGTTACATGATCCCCCATGTTGTGCAAAAAAGCGGTTAG
CTCCTTCGGTCCTCCGATCGTTGTCAGAAGTAAGTTGGCCGCAGTGTTATCACTCATGGTTATGGCAGCA
CTGCATAATTCTCTTACTGTCATGCCATCCGTAAGATGCTTTTCTGTGACTGGTGAGTACTCAACCAAGT
CATTCTGAGAATAGTGTATGCGGCGACCGAGTTGCTCTTGCCCGGCGTCAATACGGGATAATACCGCGCC
ACATAGCAGAACTTTAAAAGTGCTCATCATTGGAAAACGTTCTTCGGGGCGAAAACTCTCAAGGATCTTA
CCGCTGTTGAGATCCAGTTCGATGTAACCCACTCGTGCACCCAACTGATCTTCAGCATCTTTTACTTTCA
CCAGCGTTTCTGGGTGAGCAAAAACAGGAAGGCAAAATGCCGCAAAAAAGGGAATAAGGGCGACACGGAA
ATGTTGAATACTCATACTCTTCCTTTTTCAATATTATTGAAGCATTTATCAGGGTTATTGTCTCATGAGC
GGATACATATTTGAATGTATTTAGAAAAATAAACAAATAGGGGTTCCGCGCACATTTCCCCGAAAAGTGC
CACCTGACGTCTAAGAAACCATTATTATCATGACATTAACCTATAAAAATAGGCGTATCACGAGGCCCTT
TCGTCTCGCGCGTTTCGGTGATGACGGTGAAAACCTCTGACACATGCAGCTCCCGGAGACGGTCACAGCT
TGTCTGTAAGCGGATGCCGGGAGCAGACAAGCCCGTCAGGGCGCGTCAGCGGGTGTTGGCGGGTGTCGGG
GCTGGCTTAACTATGCGGCATCAGAGCAGATTGTACTGAGAGTGCACCATATGCGGTGTGAAATACCGCA
CAGATGCGTAAGGAGAAAATACCGCATCAGGCGCCATTCGCCATTCAGGCTGCGCAACTGTTGGGAAGGG
CGATCGGTGCGGGCCTCTTCGCTATTACGCCAGCTGGCGAAAGGGGGATGTGCTGCAAGGCGATTAAGTT
GGGTAACGCCAGGGTTTTCCCAGTCACGACGTTGTAAAACGACGGCCAGTGAATTAGTACTCTAGCTTAA
GTAACGCCATTTTGCAAGGCATGGAAAATACATAACTGAGAATAGAGAAGTTCAGATCAAGGTTAGGAAC
AGAGAGACAGCAGAATATGGGCCAAACAGGATATCTGTGGTAAGCAGTTCCTGCCCCGGCTCAGGGCCAA
GAACAGTTGGAACAGCAGAATATGGGCCAAACAGGATATCTGTGGTAAGCAGTTCCTGCCCCGGCTCAGG
GCCAAGAACAGATGGTCCCCAGATGCGGTCCCGCCCTCAGCAGTTTCTAGAGAACCATCAGATGTTTCCA
GGGTGCCCCAAGGACCTGAAATGACCCTGTGCCTTATTTGAACTAACCAATCAGTTCGCTTCTCGCTTCT
GTTCGCGCGCTTCTGCTCCCCGAGCTCAATAAAAGAGCCCACAACCCCTCACTCGGCGCGCCAGTCCTCC
GATAG
